>Addgene plasmid #69790 | pHL 2147 | addgene partial sequence | sequence record 125575 | T7 5'-TAATACGACTCACTATAGGG-3'
GGGATGAAGCAAGGGGTGCCCCATGCGTCAGTTTTATCAGCACTATTTTACCGCGACAGCGAAGTTGTGC
TGGTTGCGTTGGTTAAGCGTCCCACAACGATTAACCATGCTTGAAGGACTGATGCAGTGGGATGACCGCA
ATTCTGAAAGTTGACTTGCCTGCATCATGTGTGACTGAGTATTGGTGTAAAATCACCCGCCAGCAGATTA
TACCTGCTGGTTTTTTTTATTCTCGCCGCGCTAAAAAGCTTGGGCCCATGGTACGCGTGCTAGAGGCATC
AAATAAAACGAAAGGCTCAGTCGAAAGACTGGGCCTTTCGTTTTATCTGTTGTTTGTCGGTGAACGCTCT
CCTGAGTAGGACAAATCCGCCGCCCTAGACCTAGGGCGTTCGGCTGCGGCGAGCGGTATCAGCTCACTCA
AAGGCGGTAATACGGTTATCCACAGAATCAGGGGATAACGCAGGAAAGAACATGTGAGCAAAAGGCCAGC
AAAAGGCCAGGAACCGTAAAAAGGCCGCGTTGCTGGCGTTTTTCCATAGGCTCCGCCCCCCTGACGAGCA
TCACAAAAATCGACGCTCAAGTCAGAGGTGGCGAAACCCGACAGGACTATAAAGATACCAGGCGTTTCCC
CCTGGAAGCTCCCTCGTGCGCTCTCCTGTTCCGACCCTGCCGCTTACCGGATACCTGTCCGCCTTTCTCC
CTTCGGGAAGCGTGGCGCTTTCTCATAGCTCACGCTGTAGGTATCTCAGTTCGGTGTAGGTCGTTCGCTC
CAAGCTGGGCTGTGTGCACGAACCCCCCGTTCAGCCCGACCGCTGCGCCTTATCCGGTAACTATCGTCTT
GAGTCCAACCCGGTAAGACACGACTTATCGCCACTGGCAGCAGCCACTGGTAACAGGATTAGCAGAGCGA
GGTATGTAGGCGGTGCTACAGAGTTCTTGAAGTGGTGGCC
