>Addgene plasmid #69790 | pHL 2147 | addgene partial sequence | sequence record 128648 | K1 5'-CAGTCATAGCCGAATAGCCT-3'
ATCATGCGAAACGATCCTCATCCTGTCTCTTGATCAGATCTTGATCCCCTGCGCCATCAGATCCTTGGCG
GCAAGAAAGCCATCCAGTTTACTTTGCAGGGCTTCCCAACCTTACCAGAGGGCGCCCCAGCTGGCAATTC
CGGTTCGCTTGCTGTCCATAAAACCGCCCAGTCTAGCTATCGCCATGTAAGCCCACTGCAAGCTACCTGC
TTTCTCTTTGCGCTTGCGTTTTCCCTTGTCCAGATAGCCCAGTAGCTGACATTCATCCGGGGTCAGCACC
GTTTCTGCGGACTGGCTTTCTACGTGTTCCGCTTCCTTTAGCAGCCCTTGCGCCCTGAGTGCTTGCGGCA
GCGTGAGCTTCAAAAGCGCTCTGAAGTTCCTATACTTTCTAGAGAATAGGAACTTCGAACTGCAGGTCGA
CGGATCCCCGGAATGACGTCTAATACGACTCACTATAGGGGAATTGTGAGCGCTCACAATTCCCGGGATG
AAGCAAGGGGGTGCCCCATGCGTCAGTTTTATCAGCACTATTTTACCGCGACAGCGAAGTTGTGCTGGTT
GCGTTGGTTAAGCGTCCCACAACGATTAACCATGCTTGAAGGACTGATGCAGTGGGATGACCGCAATTCT
GAAAGTTGACTTGCCTGCATCATGTGTGACTGAGTATTGGTGTAAAATCACCCGCCAGCAGATTATACCT
GCTGGTTTTTTTTATTCTCGCCGCGCTAAAAAGCTTGGGCCCATGGTACGCGTGCTAGAGGCATCAAATA
A
