[The description below was written by a language model from this plasmid's Addgene catalogue record.]
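Description:
pHL 2147 is a bacterial expression and synthetic-biology plasmid built on a ColE-type backbone, meaning it replicates in Escherichia coli from a ColE-family origin; the record lists its copy number as unknown. It is selected with kanamycin, and the kanamycin resistance cassette is flanked by FRT sites, the recognition sequences for the Flp recombinase. An FRT-flanked marker of this kind can be excised by Flp, leaving a single FRT scar. This design is commonly used when a cassette is to be moved into a bacterial chromosome and the marker later removed, although the record does not spell out that workflow for this plasmid.

The payload is SgrS, placed under a T7 promoter combined with a lac operator (LacO) and followed by the T1 transcriptional terminator. SgrS is generally known as a small regulatory RNA of enteric bacteria involved in the response to sugar-phosphate stress, but the source organism of the insert is not stated here. The catalogue lists LacO as an N-terminal "tag", but it is a regulatory DNA element rather than a protein fusion. Positioned next to the T7 promoter, it allows LacI repressor to block transcription by T7 RNA polymerase until an inducer such as IPTG is supplied, so expression requires a host that provides T7 RNA polymerase. The T1 terminator defines the 3′ end of the transcript and limits read-through into the rest of the plasmid.

No feature table accompanies the entry, so the order and orientation of the elements cannot be confirmed. The associated work concerns horizontal transfer of DNA methylation patterns into bacterial chromosomes, but the record does not describe the specific role of this plasmid in that study.
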