Addgene plasmid #69790: pHL 2147
Purpose: KanR with FRT sites + pT7::LacO::SgrS::T1 terminator + ColE
Depositing lab: Han Lim. Depositing organization: University of California, Berkeley. Publication: Horizontal transfer of DNA methylation patterns into bacterial chromosomes. Shin JE, Lin C, Lim HN. Nucleic Acids Res. 2016 Apr 15. pii: gkw230. 10.1093/nar/gkw230 PubMed 27084942.
Backbone
  Vector backbone: ColE
  Modifications to backbone: FRT sites
  Vector type: Bacterial Expression, Synthetic Biology
Growth in bacteria
  Bacterial resistance: Kanamycin, 50 μg/mL
  Growth temperature: 37°C
  Growth strain: DH5alpha
  Copy number: Unknown
Gene/Insert
  Gene/Insert name: SgrS
  Promoter: T7
  Tag / fusion protein: LacO (N terminal on backbone)
  Cloning method: Unknown
  Sequencing primers: 5′ T7; 3′ T1ter-Rev
Terms and licenses: Academic/Nonprofit Terms; Industry Terms: Not Available to Industry
How to cite: pHL 2147 was a gift from Han Lim (Addgene plasmid # 69790 ; http://n2t.net/addgene:69790 ; RRID:Addgene_69790)
